>Addgene plasmid #116960 | pFS_0348_pET30-RT-CRISPR_Campylobacter_fetus_subsp._Fetus_ARRAY_1_RC | addgene full sequence | sequence record 227022 | Addgene NGS Result
CCAGGTATAATAGTAACATAGTCCATATAAGTTATAGCAGACATAAAAAATTCGCCCATATCTTCTCCAA
GTTTTATAATTTAAATTTAATTATACCTCTTTTTTATTTGGCTAAAGCTAAATTTTTATAAAACCTGCTA
CCTATATACAAATTCTGTTTCAATCCCCTAATAATCGGAGAAAGTGTCTAAACGTCCCGCGGCCGCTATT
CTTTTGATTTATAAGGGATTTTGCCGATTTCGGCCTATTGGTTAAAAAATGAGCTGATTTAACAAAAATT
TAACGCGAATTTTAACAAAATATTAACGCTTACAATTTAGGTGGCACTTTTCGGGGAAATGTGCGCGGAA
CCCCTATTTGTTTATTTTTCTAAATACATTCAAATATGTATCCGCTCATGAATTAATTCTTAGAAAAACT
CATCGAGCATCAAATGAAACTGCAATTTATTCATATCAGGATTATCAATACCATATTTTTGAAAAAGCCG
TTTCTGTAATGAAGGAGAAAACTCACCGAGGCAGTTCCATAGGATGGCAAGATCCTGGTATCGGTCTGCG
ATTCCGACTCGTCCAACATCAATACAACCTATTAATTTCCCCTCGTCAAAAATAAGGTTATCAAGTGAGA
AATCACCATGAGTGACGACTGAATCCGGTGAGAATGGCAAAAGTTTATGCATTTCTTTCCAGACTTGTTC
AACAGGCCAGCCATTACGCTCGTCATCAAAATCACTCGCATCAACCAAACCGTTATTCATTCGTGATTGC
GCCTGAGCGAGACGAAATACGCGATCGCTGTTAAAAGGACAATTACAAACAGGAATCGAATGCAACCGGC
GCAGGAACACTGCCAGCGCATCAACAATATTTTCACCTGAATCAGGATATTCTTCTAATACCTGGAATGC
TGTTTTCCCGGGGATCGCAGTGGTGAGTAACCATGCATCATCAGGAGTACGGATAAAATGCTTGATGGTC
GGAAGAGGCATAAATTCCGTCAGCCAGTTTAGTCTGACCATCTCATCTGTAACATCATTGGCAACGCTAC
CTTTGCCATGTTTCAGAAACAACTCTGGCGCATCGGGCTTCCCATACAATCGATAGATTGTCGCACCTGA
TTGCCCGACATTATCGCGAGCCCATTTATACCCATATAAATCAGCATCCATGTTGGAATTTAATCGCGGC
CTAGAGCAAGACGTTTCCCGTTGAATATGGCTCATAACACCCCTTGTATTACTGTTTATGTAAGCAGACA
GTTTTATTGTTCATGACCAAAATCCCTTAACGTGAGTTTTCGTTCCACTGAGCGTCAGACCCCGTAGAAA
AGATCAAAGGATCTTCTTGAGATCCTTTTTTTCTGCGCGTAATCTGCTGCTTGCAAACAAAAAAACCACC
GCTACCAGCGGTGGTTTGTTTGCCGGATCAAGAGCTACCAACTCTTTTTCCGAAGGTAACTGGCTTCAGC
AGAGCGCAGATACCAAATACTGTCCTTCTAGTGTAGCCGTAGTTAGGCCACCACTTCAAGAACTCTGTAG
CACCGCCTACATACCTCGCTCTGCTAATCCTGTTACCAGTGGCTGCTGCCAGTGGCGATAAGTCGTGTCT
TACCGGGTTGGACTCAAGACGATAGTTACCGGATAAGGCGCAGCGGTCGGGCTGAACGGGGGGTTCGTGC
ACACAGCCCAGCTTGGAGCGAACGACCTACACCGAACTGAGATACCTACAGCGTGAGCTATGAGAAAGCG
CCACGCTTCCCGAAGGGAGAAAGGCGGACAGGTATCCGGTAAGCGGCAGGGTCGGAACAGGAGAGCGCAC
GAGGGAGCTTCCAGGGGGAAACGCCTGGTATCTTTATAGTCCTGTCGGGTTTCGCCACCTCTGACTTGAG
CGTCGATTTTTGTGATGCTCGTCAGGGGGGCGGAGCCTATGGAAAAACGCCAGCAACGCGGCCTTTTTAC
GGTTCCTGGTCTTTTGCTGGCCTTTTGCTCACATGTTCTTTCCTGCGTTATCCCCTGATTCTGTGGATAA
CCGTATTACCGCCTTTGAGTGAGCTGATACCGCTCGCCGCAGCCGAACGACCGAGCGCAGCGAGTCAGTG
AGCGAGGAAGCGGAAGAGCGCCTGATGCGGTATTTTCTCCTTACGCATCTGTGCGGTATTTCACACCGCA
ATGGTGCACTCTCAGTACAATCTGCTCTGATGCCGCATAGTTAAGCCAGTATACACTCCGCTATCGCTAC
GTGACTGGGTCATGGCTGCGCCCCGACACCCGCCAACACCCGCTGACGCGCCCTGACGGGCTTGTCTGCT
CCCGGCATCCGCTTACAGACAAGCTGTGACCGTCTCCGGGAGCTGCATGTGTCAGAGGTTTTCACCGTCA
TCACCGAAACGCGCGAGGCAGCTGCGGTAAAGCTCATCAGCGTGGTCGTGAAGCGATTCACAGATGTCTG
CCTGTTCATCCGCGTCCAGCTCGTTGAGTTTCTCCAGAAGCGTTAATGTCTGGCTTCTGATAAAGCGGGC
CATGTTAAGGGCGGTTTTTTCCTGTTTGGTCACTGATGCCTCCGTGTAAGGGGGATTTCTGTTCATGGGG
GTAATGATACCGATGAAACGAGAGAGGATGCTCACGATACGGGTTACTGATGATGAACATGCCCGGTTAC
TGGAACGTTGTGAGGGTAAACAACTGGCGGTATGGATGCGGCGGGACCAGAGAAAAATCACTCAGGGTCA
ATGCCAGCGCTTCGTTAATACAGATGTAGGTGTTCCACAGGGTAGCCAGCAGCATCCTGCGATGCAGATC
CGGAACATAATGGTGCAGGGCGCTGACTTCCGCGTTTCCAGACTTTACGAAACACGGAAACCGAAGATCA
TTCATGTTGTTGCTCAGGTCGCAGACGTTTTGCAGCAGCAGTCGCTTCACGTTCGCTCGCGTATCGGTGA
TTCATTCTGCTAACCAGTAAGGCAACCCCGCCAGCCTAGCCGGGTCCTCAACGACAGGAGCACGATCATG
CGCACCCGTGGGGCCGCCATGCCGGCGATAATGGCCTGCTTCTCGCCGAAACGTTTGGTGGCGGGACCAG
TGACGAAGGCTTGAGCGAGGGCGTGCAAGATTCCGAATACCGCAAGCGACAGGCCGATCATCGTCGCGCT
CCAGCGAAAGCGGTCCTCGCCGAAAATGACCCAGAGCGCTGCCGGCACCTGTCCTACGAGTTGCATGATA
AAGAAGATAGTCATAAGTGCGGCGACGATAGTCATGCCCCGCGCCCACCGGAAGGAGCTGACTGGGTTGA
AGGCTCTCAAGGGCATCGGTCGAGATCCCGGTGCCTAATGAGTGAGCTAACTTACATTAATTGCGTTGCG
CTCACTGCCCGCTTTCCAGTCGGGAAACCTGTCGTGCCAGCTGCATTAATGAATCGGCCAACGCGCGGGG
AGAGGCGGTTTGCGTATTGGGCGCCAGGGTGGTTTTTCTTTTCACCAGTGAGACGGGCAACAGCTGATTG
CCCTTCACCGCCTGGCCCTGAGAGAGTTGCAGCAAGCGGTCCACGCTGGTTTGCCCCAGCAGGCGAAAAT
CCTGTTTGATGGTGGTTAACGGCGGGATATAACATGAGCTATCTTCGGTATCGTCGTATCCCACTACCGA
GATGTCCGCACCAACGCGCAGCCCGGACTCGGTAATGGCGCGCATTGCGCCCAGCGCCATCTGATCGTTG
GCAACCAGCATCGCAGTGGGAACGATGCCCTCATTCAGCATTTGCATGGTTTGTTGAAAACCGGACATGG
CACTCCAGTCGCCTTCCCGTTCCGCTATCGGCTGAATTTGATTGCGAGTGAGATATTTATGCCAGCCAGC
CAGACGCAGACGCGCCGAGACAGAACTTAATGGGCCCGCTAACAGCGCGATTTGCTGGTGACCCAATGCG
ACCAGATGCTCCACGCCCAGTCGCGTACCATCTTCATGGGAGAAAATAATACTGTTGATGGGTGTCTGGT
CAGAGACATCAAGAAATAACGCCGGAACATTAGTGCAGGCAGCTTCCACAGCAATGGCATCCTGGTCATC
CAGCGGATAGTTAATGATCAGCCCACTGACGCGTTGCGCGAGAAGATTGTGCACCGCCGCTTTACAGGCT
TCGACGCCGCTTCGTTCTACCATCGACACCACCACGCTGGCACCCAGTTGATCGGCGCGAGATTTAATCG
CCGCGACAATTTGCGACGGCGCGTGCAGGGCCAGACTGGAGGTGGCAACGCCAATCAGCAACGACTGTTT
GCCCGCCAGTTGTTGTGCCACGCGGTTGGGAATGTAATTCAGCTCCGCCATCGCCGCTTCCACTTTTTCC
CGCGTTTTCGCAGAAACGTGGCTGGCCTGGTTCACCACGCGGGAAACGGTCTGATAAGAGACACCGGCAT
ACTCTGCGACATCGTATAACGTTACTGGTTTCACATTCACCACCCTGAATTGACTCTCTTCCGGGCGCTA
TCATGCCATACCGCGAAAGGTTTTGCGCCATTCGATGGTGTCCGGGATCTCGACGCTCTCCCTTATGCGA
CTCCTGCATTAGGAAGCAGCCCAGTAGTAGGTTGAGGCCGTTGAGCACCGCCGCCGCAAGGAATGGTGCA
TGCAAGGAGATGGCGCCCAACAGTCCCCCGGCCACGGGGCCTGCCACCATACCCACGCCGAAACAAGCGC
TCATGAGCCCGAAGTGGCGAGCCCGATCTTCCCCATCGGTGATGTCGGCGATATAGGCGCCAGCAACCGC
ACCTGTGGCGCCGGTGATGCCGGCCACGATGCGTCCGGCGTAGAGGATCGAGATCGATCTCGATCCCGCG
AAATTAATACGACTCACTATAGGGGAATTGTGAGCGGATAACAATTCCCCTCTAGAAATAATTTTGTTTA
ACTTTAAGAAGGAGATATACATATGTTCGAGAAAACCCTAGAGCAGATCCTAAGTGACAAGAACATTCAG
ATTGCTCTGAACTCTCTGAAGAAAACCGCCCTGGGTATCGACAACTTATCCGAACTGAACGAACACTTCA
TCCATAAACTCAAGCAGTCCTGCCTGAATCAGACCTACGCCCCTGAACCAGTCTTACAGAAGTTGATTCC
TAAGTCCGACGGAGAGAATTACAGGAAACTCGCTATTTCCTCATTGAAGGATAAGCTAATCCAGAAGGTA
TTGGCCAATGAACTGACTTGGTACTTCGACAAACACTTCTCTGACAAGAGCTACGCATACAGGCCTGGTA
AGTCATACAAGAACGCCATCTTCAGGCTGAGAGACTTCTTGCGAGTGAAGCCCTACTTCGTGATCAAGTC
CGACATTAAGGACTGCTTCGAATCTATCAACCACAGTAAATTAGTGGCTTTACTGGCCAAGTACATCAAG
GACAAGCGTGTCTTAAATCTGGTTGAGATATGGATTAAGAACGGCATATTCAACAGACAGACATATATCA
AGCATAGCAAGTTCGGCATTCACCAAGGGGACGTGCTGTCACCACTGCTCGCAAATATCTACCTCAATCA
GATGGACAAGTTTCTCGAAACAAACAACGAGATCTTTATTCGATACGCAGACGACTTCGTCATCCTTGTG
GACGACGAGAAATTCGTACAGGCAAAGATCAACAGCTTAAAGACCTTCCTCTCAACTATTGACTTGTCCT
TGAAGGACACTAAGACCGCTATTTACTCTCCGACCCAGTCTTTCGAATTTCTAGGAGTCTCCTTCTACGG
ATCTAACCTGAGTATTAACGAGGCAAAGTTCGATAAGATCCAGGAGAAGATCTATGCCCTGAGTAAGTCT
AACGACTTCAAGACCGACTTCAACTCCTATATTGCTCATCTCCAGACAATCAGCCTGAACCTGATCAAGA
CCGATCAGACTCAACTAAAGAGGTTCATTTACGCCTTAAAGAAGTGTGTGTCCTTGTACATCAAGAATAA
GACAACTCTGAAAACCCGATTAGAGATATTCACATTCCTCGACACTCTGAACTTCGCACTTAACTTCAAG
TCCAAAGGTGAGAAGGACGAGTTCTACAATCAGATCTACGCTCTCACCAGAGAGAAGCAAGCACTGAAGG
CCAAGCCACAACCTAACCCGCAGCATGTCTTGAATAAGAAGAAGAAGCATTACCTTGAGCAGTTCGCTCA
AAATAGCTTGCTCCATATTAGTACCCCTCACTGCTTCTTGGGCGTCAGCAACGTGAATTTCGTTATCAGA
TATAAGGGAAAGGTGATTCTGAAGGTCCGAATAGACCAGATCCACCAGATTATCATAGCCTGTGACATCT
CATTGTCCACTAATGCTATTAAGGCCGCAACCAAGCGAAACATATCTATCGACTTTCTTGGATTCAATAA
TCAGATATACGCCAGCCTGTTCAGTCACACCAGTACAATAACACCGGCTTATAAGGCCCAGATCGACTTC
CTAAATTCCCCAAACTCATTGAATCTGGCTAAGGAATTTATAAAGGCAAAGGCAACCAATCAGATCAACT
ATTTGAAGTACTTGGACAAGCACTACAAGATCTTGGCATCCAATATCGACAAGATGCACAAGAACCTGAA
GAAGGCCCTTATTTCAGCCACCACCACCTCGGAGCTGATGGGATACGAGGGAGCCATCAGTAGCCTGTAC
TTCGATGCCATTGCCTCAACTCTCGAAGATAAAGAGTTTAAGCGTGTTGGTAAGGGTGCTACCGACCTTG
TTAACTCGCTTCTGAACTACGGTTACGCCATCTTGTACTCCACCGTCCAGTCTGCACTGATTAAGGCAGG
CTTATACCTGAACATTTCCTACTTCCACGTTTCAGCCAAGTTCAGTTTGTCTTTCGACTTCATCGAAGAA
TTTAGGGTGGTGGCCGTGGACCGTGTGGTATTCACCTTACTCCACCAGAAAACTAAGCTGTCCTTGAAGG
ACGGGCTGCTAGATGTCCCGACCAAGAAGAAGTTAACACAGAAAGTCGCCCTGGCACTACTCAGCACTCA
CAAGTACAAGAACGAGGAGCTGAACCTAGAGCAGATCATTCAGGCCCAGGCTTACCTCTTGAGAAAACAG
ATCTTCAATGAGGCCAAGTATAAAGGGTTCCTGGTTCGATTCCAGGGTTAGCGTACGTTAACTTTAAGAA
GGAGAACTTAAGATGCACTACATTATTTGCTACGATATTGCTCAGACTCGACGAAGAACAAGGCTGGCTA
CCCTACTAGAGGCCATTGGTACACGAGCTAATAAGTCTGTTTTCGAGGCCAAATTGACTGCCAAGGAATT
GGAATTGTTCATCGCTAAGGCTAAGGCAATAATAGAACCAAAGACGGACTCTGTCCTCATTTACCCGCTT
TGCTTCGATTGCATGATCAAGTCTCTGTCGCTAGGTCAGAAGGGAGTGTTCGAGGTGAAGGACTCTTTCG
TATGACTCGAGATCCGGCTGCTAACAAAGCCCGAAAGGAAGCTGAGTTGGCTGCTGCCACCGCTGAGCAA
TAACTAGCATAACCCCTTGGGGCCTCTAAACGGGTCTTGAGGGGTTTTTTGCTGAAAGGAGGAACTATAT
CCGGATA
Features (pLannotate 1.2.2; 18 found; start..end, strand, type, name):
    205..318     +  rep_origin     M13 ori (fragment): M13 bacteriophage origin of replication; arrow indicates direction of (+) strand synthesis
    344..401     +  promoter       AmpR promoter (fragment): bla
    410..1225    -  CDS            KanR: aminoglycoside phosphotransferase; aph(3')-Ia; confers resistance to kanamycin in bacteria or G418 (Geneticin®) in eukaryotes
   1347..1935    +  rep_origin     ori: high-copy-number ColE1/pMB1/pBR322/pUC origin of replication
   2121..2260    -  misc_feature   bom: basis of mobility region from pBR322
   2362..2553    -  CDS            rop: Rop protein, which maintains plasmids at low copy number; rop
   2570..2950    +  CDS            YPB1_ECOLX: Protein predicted: Swiss-Prot protein existence level 4. From Escherichia coli.
   3022..3313    -  CDS            TcR (fragment): tetracycline efflux protein; tet; confers resistance to tetracycline
   3328..3349    -  protein_bind   CAP binding site: CAP binding activates transcription in the presence of cAMP. E. coli catabolite activator protein
   3362..4444    -  CDS            lacI: lac repressor; lacI; The lac repressor binds to the lac operator to inhibit transcription in E. coli. This inhibition can be relieved by adding lactose or isopropyl-β-D-thiogalactopyranoside (IPTG).
   4445..4522    -  promoter       lacI promoter: lacI
   4530..4809    -  CDS            TcR (fragment): tetracycline efflux protein; tet; confers resistance to tetracycline
   4835..4853    +  promoter       T7 promoter: promoter for bacteriophage T7 RNA polymerase
   4854..4878    +  protein_bind   lac operator: The lac repressor binds to the lac operator to inhibit transcription in E. coli. This inhibition can be relieved by adding lactose or isopropyl-β-D-thiogalactopyranoside (IPTG). lac repressor encoded by lacI
   4893..4915    +  RBS            RBS: efficient ribosome binding site from bacteriophage T7 gene 10 (Olins and Rangwala, 1989)
   7128..7145    +  RBS            RBS (fragment): efficient ribosome binding site from bacteriophage T7 gene 10 (Olins and Rangwala, 1989)
   7437..7486    +  CDS            SET1 (fragment): solubility-enhancement tag derived from T7 phage gene 10B
   7494..7541    +  terminator     T7 terminator: transcription terminator for bacteriophage T7 RNA polymerase
