[The description below was written by a language model from this plasmid's Addgene catalogue record and pLannotate feature annotations shown in this document.]
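Description:
pFS_0348_pET30-RT-CRISPR_Campylobacter_fetus_subsp._Fetus_ARRAY_1_RC is a 7,567 nt bacterial expression plasmid built on the Novagen pET30b+ backbone. It is propagated in E. coli through a ColE1/pBR322-type origin accompanied by the bom region and the rop gene, which keeps copy number low as the catalogue notes, and it is selected with kanamycin through the aph(3')-Ia KanR gene. A fragment of an M13/f1 origin and remnants of the pBR322 tetracycline resistance gene are backbone leftovers. The plasmid also carries lacI with its own promoter to supply lac repressor.

The payload is a synthetic version of the Campylobacter fetus subsp. fetus adaptation module: a reverse transcriptase–Cas1 fusion together with Cas2. It is placed under a T7 promoter followed by a lac operator (T7lac) and a T7 gene 10 ribosome binding site, so expression requires T7 RNA polymerase and is inducible with IPTG. The automated annotation does not label the Cas coding sequences, which presumably fall in the unannotated stretch downstream of the first RBS. A second partial RBS further downstream suggests a separately translated open reading frame, although the record does not confirm this. A T7 terminator closes the region. The plasmid also encodes C. fetus CRISPR array 1 in reverse-complement orientation, but its position is not marked in the feature table.

RT-Cas1/Cas2 complexes can integrate new spacers derived from RNA into a CRISPR array. This construct was made for transcriptional recording by such spacer acquisition, and it is designed to be compatible with the SENECA readout for detecting newly expanded arrays.
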