Addgene plasmid #116960: pFS_0348_pET30-RT-CRISPR_Campylobacter_fetus_subsp._Fetus_ARRAY_1_RC
Purpose: Expresses CfRT-Cas1-Cas2 under pT7lac promoter, encodes CfCRISPR array 1 RC, compatible with SENECA acquisition readout
Depositing lab: Randall Platt. Depositing organization: ETH Zurich (Swiss Federal Institute of Technology). Publication: Transcriptional recording by CRISPR spacer acquisition from RNA. Schmidt F, Cherepkova MY, Platt RJ. Nature. 2018 Oct;562(7727):380-385. doi: 10.1038/s41586-018-0569-1. Epub 2018 Oct 3. PubMed 30283135.
Backbone
  Vector backbone: pET30b+
  Backbone manufacturer: Novagen
  Vector type: Bacterial Expression
Growth in bacteria
  Bacterial resistance: Kanamycin, 50 μg/mL
  Growth temperature: 37°C
  Growth strain: Stbl3
  Copy number: Low Copy
Gene/Insert
  Gene/Insert name: Campylobacter fetus subsp. Fetus RT-Cas1-Cas2
  Species: Synthetic
  Promoter: T7
  Cloning method: Restriction Enzyme; 5′ cloning site Unknown (unknown if destroyed); 3′ cloning site Unknown (unknown if destroyed)
  Sequencing primers: 5′ T7; 3′ T7-term
Terms and licenses: Academic/Nonprofit Terms; Industry Terms: Not Available to Industry
Depositor comments: Please see the annotated GenBank file and the additional image file for the location of specific features in the sequence of this plasmid.
How to cite: pFS_0348_pET30-RT-CRISPR_Campylobacter_fetus_subsp._Fetus_ARRAY_1_RC was a gift from Randall Platt (Addgene plasmid # 116960 ; http://n2t.net/addgene:116960 ; RRID:Addgene_116960)
